Addgene plasmid #236465: pcDNA3 FLAG RRM2
Purpose: transient overexpression of RRM2 in mammalian cells
Depositing lab: Michele Pagano. Depositing organization: NYU Grossman School of Medicine. Publication: Cyclin F-mediated degradation of ribonucleotide reductase M2 controls genome integrity and DNA repair. D'Angiolella V, Donato V, Forrester FM, Jeong YT, Pellacani C, Kudo Y, Saraf A, Florens L, Washburn MP, Pagano M. Cell. 2012 May 25;149(5):1023-34. doi: 10.1016/j.cell.2012.03.043. PubMed 22632967.
Backbone
  Vector backbone: pcDNA3
  Vector type: Mammalian Expression
Growth in bacteria
  Bacterial resistance: Ampicillin, 100 μg/mL
  Growth temperature: 37°C
  Growth strain: DH5alpha
  Copy number: High Copy
Gene/Insert
  Gene/Insert name: RRM2
  Species: H. sapiens (human)
  Entrez Gene: RRM2 (a.k.a. C2orf48, R2, RR2, RR2M)
  Cloning method: Restriction Enzyme; 5′ cloning site Unknown (unknown if destroyed)
Terms and licenses: Academic/Nonprofit Terms; Industry Terms: Not Available to Industry
How to cite: pcDNA3 FLAG RRM2 was a gift from Michele Pagano (Addgene plasmid # 236465 ; http://n2t.net/addgene:236465 ; RRID:Addgene_236465)
