[The description below was written by a language model from this plasmid's Addgene catalogue record and pLannotate feature annotations shown in this document.]
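Description:
pcDNA3 FLAG RRM2 is a mammalian expression plasmid built on the pcDNA3 backbone for transient overexpression of human RRM2, the small (M2) subunit of ribonucleotide reductase, which supplies deoxyribonucleotide precursors for DNA synthesis. The sequenced record is about 6.6 kb. In bacteria it is maintained as a high-copy plasmid through a ColE1/pUC-type origin and selected with ampicillin via the β-lactamase gene and its native promoter. An f1 origin is also present, along with small annotated remnants of cloning-vector sequence (a bom fragment, a lacI fragment, and the CAP site, lac promoter and lac operator) that have no evident role in the expression design.

The expression cassette consists of the CMV immediate-early enhancer and promoter, a T7 promoter that can serve for in vitro transcription or as a sequencing primer site, a FLAG epitope placed upstream of and therefore N-terminal to the RRM2 coding sequence, and the bovine growth hormone polyadenylation signal. The FLAG tag allows detection and immunoprecipitation of the expressed protein with anti-FLAG reagents. A short match annotated as a truncated HIV-1 LTR overlaps the end of the CMV promoter and is most likely an annotation artefact rather than a functional viral element. A second cassette, with the SV40 enhancer/early promoter driving the neomycin phosphotransferase gene, followed by a ble fragment and the SV40 poly(A) signal, would permit G418 selection of stable mammalian transfectants, although the stated purpose is transient expression. The cloning sites used for the insert are not recorded. The associated publication concerns cyclin F-mediated degradation of RRM2 in genome integrity and DNA repair.
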