Features (pLannotate 1.2.2; 21 found; start..end, strand, type, name):
    286..714     -  rep_origin     f1 ori (sequence partly withheld): f1 bacteriophage origin of replication; arrow indicates direction of (+) strand synthesis
    735..756     -  promoter       SV40 promoter (fragment): SV40 enhancer and early promoter
    760..984     -  polyA_signal   bGH poly(A) signal: bovine growth hormone polyadenylation signal
   1031..2197    -  CDS            RRM2: RIR2_HUMAN - Also known as RR2. Experimental evidence at protein level: Swiss-Prot protein existence level 1. Provides the precursors necessary for DNA synthesis. Catalyzes the biosynthesis of deoxyribonucleotides from the corresponding ribonucleotides. Inhibits Wnt signaling. From Homo sapiens (Human).
   2210..2230    -  CDS            FLAG (fragment): FLAG® epitope tag, followed by an enterokinase cleavage site
   2275..2293    -  promoter       T7 promoter: promoter for bacteriophage T7 RNA polymerase
   2309..2342    -  LTR            5' LTR (truncated) (fragment): truncated 5' long terminal repeat (LTR) from HIV-1
   2338..2541    -  promoter       CMV promoter: human cytomegalovirus (CMV) immediate early promoter
   2542..2921    -  enhancer       CMV enhancer: human cytomegalovirus immediate early enhancer
   3076..3128    +  misc_feature   bom (fragment): basis of mobility region from pBR322
   3187..3291    +  promoter       AmpR promoter: bla
   3292..4152    +  CDS            AmpR: β-lactamase; bla; confers resistance to ampicillin, carbenicillin, and related antibiotics
   4323..4911    +  rep_origin     ori: high-copy-number ColE1/pMB1/pBR322/pUC origin of replication
   5094..5186    +  CDS            lacI (fragment): lac repressor; lacI; The lac repressor binds to the lac operator to inhibit transcription in E. coli. This inhibition can be relieved by adding lactose or isopropyl-β-D-thiogalactopyranoside (IPTG).
   5199..5220    +  protein_bind   CAP binding site: CAP binding activates transcription in the presence of cAMP. E. coli catabolite activator protein
   5235..5265    +  promoter       lac promoter: promoter for the E. coli lac operon
   5273..5289    +  protein_bind   lac operator: The lac repressor binds to the lac operator to inhibit transcription in E. coli. This inhibition can be relieved by adding lactose or isopropyl-β-D-thiogalactopyranoside (IPTG). lac repressor encoded by lacI
   5362..5483    -  polyA_signal   SV40 poly(A) signal: SV40 polyadenylation signal
   5478..5636    -  CDS            ble (fragment): BLE_KLEPN - Experimental evidence at protein level: Swiss-Prot protein existence level 1. Binding protein with a strong affinity to the bleomycin family of antibiotics. Binds to CL990; an antimitotic-antibiotic compound. From Klebsiella pneumoniae.
   5660..6451    -  CDS            neo: KKA2_KLEPN - Also known as kan, nptII. Experimental evidence at protein level: Swiss-Prot protein existence level 1. Resistance to kanamycin, neomycin, paromomycin, ribostamycin, butirosin and gentamicin B. From Klebsiella pneumoniae.
   6518..272     -  promoter       SV40 promoter (across the origin): SV40 enhancer and early promoter
>Addgene plasmid #236465 | pcDNA3 FLAG RRM2 | addgene full sequence | sequence record 473582 | Addgene NGS Result
GCAGAGGCGGCCTCGGCCTCTGCATAAATAAAAAAAATTAGTCAGCCATGGGGCGGAGAATGGGCGGAAC
TGGGCGGAGTTAGGGGCGGGATGGGCGGAGTTAGGGGCGGGACTATGGTTGCTGACTAATTGAGATGCAT
GCTTTGCATACTTCTGCCTGCTGGGGAGCCTGGGGACTTTCCACACCTGGTTGCTGACTAATTGAGATGC
ATGCTTTGCATACTTCTGCCTGCTGGGGAGCCTGGGGACTTTCCACACCCTAACTGACACACATTCCACA
GAATTAATTCGCGTTAAATTTTTGTTAAATCAGCTCATTTTTTAACCAATAGGCCGAAATCGGCAAAATC
CCTTATAAATCAAAAGAATAGACCGAGATAGGGT
[37 nt withheld, positions 385-421]
AAAGAACGTGGACTCCAACGTCAAAGG
[49 nt withheld, positions 449-497]
T
[91 nt withheld, positions 499-589]
G
[124 nt withheld, positions 591-714]
GGGGATACCCCCTAGAGCCCCAGCTGGTTCTTTCCGCCTCAGAAGCCATAGAGCCCACCGCATCCCCAGC
ATGCCTGCTATTGTCTTCCCAATCCTCCCCCTTGCTGTCCTGCCCCACCCCACCCCCCAGAATAGAATGA
CACCTACTCAGACAATGCGATGCAATTTCCTCATTTTATTAGGAAAGGACAGTGGGAGTGGCACCTTCCA
GGGTCAAGGAAGGCACGGGGGAGGGGCAAACAACAGATGGCTGGCAACTAGAAGGCACAGTCGAGGCTGA
TCAGCGGGTTTAAACGGGCCCTCTAGACTCGAGTTAGAAGTCAGCATCCAAGGTAAAAGAATTCTCTGTT
GGACTTGACATCACTCCCATCCTCTGATACTCGCCTACTCTCTTCTCAAAGAAGTTAGTCTTTCCTTCCA
GTGAAATATTCTCCATAAAGTCAAATGGGTTCTCTACTCTGAAAACCTTGCTAAAACCCAGTTCCAGCAT
AAGTCTGTCTGCCACAAACTCAATGTATTGCTTCATTAGAGTGCAATTCATCCCAATGAGCTTCACAGGC
AAGGCCTCAGTGAGGAACTCCTGTTCTATCCGAACAGCATTGATAATTATTTCTCTTACTCTCTCCTCCG
ATGGTTTGTGTACCAGGTGTTTGAACATCAGGCAAGCAAAATCACAGTGTAAACCCTCATCTCTGCTAAT
AAGTTCATTAGAAAATGTGAGGCCAGGCATCAGTCCTCGTTTCTTGAGCCAGAATATCGACGCAAAAGAA
CCGGAAAAGAAAATGCCTTCCACTGCAGCAAAGGCTACAACACGTTCACCATAGGTAGCCTCTTTGTCCC
CAATCCAGCGCAAGGCCCAGTCTGCCTTCTTCTTGACACAAGGCATCGTTTCAATGGCATTGAAGAGAAA
TTCCCTTTCTTTGGGATCTTTTATGTAAGTGTCAATAAGAAGACTATACATTTCAGAATGTATGTTTTCC
ATGGCAATTTGGAAGCCATAGAAACAGCGGGCTTCTGTAATCTGAACTTCTTGGCTAAATCGCTCCACCA
AGTTTTCATTTACTATGCCATCGCTTGCTGCAAAGAAAGCCAGAACATGGGATATAAAATATCTCTCCTC
GGGTTTCAGGGATTCCCAGTGCTGAATGTCCTTGGAGAGGTCCACCTCCTCGGCGGTCCAAAAGGAAGCC
TCTGCCTTCTTATACATCTGCCAGATATCATGGTACTCGATGGGGAAGATGACAAAGCGGCGGGGGTTTT
CTCTCAGCAGCGGCTCATCCTCCACGCCGGGGGCAGCTGCTTTAGTTTTCGGCTCCGTGGGCTCCTGGAA
GATCCTCCTCGCGGTCTTGCTGGCCAGGACGCGGGTCCCGCTCAGGGCCGGCGGCGTGTTCTCCTTGTCG
ACCAAGCTGAGCCCCTTCAGCGGCGAGAGCTGCAGCTGCTGCGGGTCCGTGATGGGCGCGAGCGGGACAC
GGAGGGAGAGCATGGATCCTGGTACCTTGTCATCGTCGTCCTTGTAGTCCATGGTAAGCTTAAGTTTAAA
CGCTAGCCAGCTTGGGTCTCCCTATAGTGAGTCGTATTAATTTCGATAAGCCAGTAAGCAGTGGGTTCTC
TAGTTAGCCAGAGAGCTCTGCTTATATAGACCTCCCACCGTACACGCCTACCGCCCATTTGCGTCAATGG
GGCGGAGTTGTTACGACATTTTGGAAAGTCCCGTTGATTTTGGTGCCAAAACAAACTCCCATTGACGTCA
ATGGGGTGGAGACTTGGAAATCCCCGTGAGTCAAACCGCTATCCACGCCCATTGATGTACTGCCAAAACC
GCATCACCATGGTAATAGCGATGACTAATACGTAGATGTACTGCCAAGTAGGAAAGTCCCATAAGGTCAT
GTACTGGGCATAATGCCAGGCGGGCCATTTACCGTCATTGACGTCAATAGGGGGCGTACTTGGCATATGA
TACACTTGATGTACTGCCAAGTGGGCAGTTTACCGTAAATACTCCACCCATTGACGTCAATGGAAAGTCC
CTATTGGCGTTACTATGGGAACATACGTCATTATTGACGTCAATGGGCGGGGGTCGTTGGGCGGTCAGCC
AGGCGGGCCATTTACCGTAAGTTATGTAACGCGGAACTCCATATATGGGCTATGAACTAATGACCCCGTA
ATTGATTACTATTAATAACTAGTCAATAATCAATGTCAACGCGTATATCTGGCCCGTACATCGCGAAGCA
GCGCAAAACGCCTAACCCTAAGCAGATTCTTCATGCAATTGTCGGTCAAGCCTTGCCTTGTTGTAGCTTA
AATTTTGCTCGCGCACTACTCAGCGACCTCCAACACACAAGCAGGGAGCAGATACTGGCTTAACTATGCG
GCATCAGAGCAGATTGTACTGAGAGTGCACCATAGGGGATCGGGAGATCTCCCGATCCGTCGACGTCAGG
TGGCACTTTTCGGGGAAATGTGCGCGGAACCCCTATTTGTTTATTTTTCTAAATACATTCAAATATGTAT
CCGCTCATGAGACAATAACCCTGATAAATGCTTCAATAATATTGAAAAAGGAAGAGTATGAGTATTCAAC
ATTTCCGTGTCGCCCTTATTCCCTTTTTTGCGGCATTTTGCCTTCCTGTTTTTGCTCACCCAGAAACGCT
GGTGAAAGTAAAAGATGCTGAAGATCAGTTGGGTGCACGAGTGGGTTACATCGAACTGGATCTCAACAGC
GGTAAGATCCTTGAGAGTTTTCGCCCCGAAGAACGTTTTCCAATGATGAGCACTTTTAAAGTTCTGCTAT
GTGGCGCGGTATTATCCCGTATTGACGCCGGGCAAGAGCAACTCGGTCGCCGCATACACTATTCTCAGAA
TGACTTGGTTGAGTACTCACCAGTCACAGAAAAGCATCTTACGGATGGCATGACAGTAAGAGAATTATGC
AGTGCTGCCATAACCATGAGTGATAACACTGCGGCCAACTTACTTCTGACAACGATCGGAGGACCGAAGG
AGCTAACCGCTTTTTTGCACAACATGGGGGATCATGTAACTCGCCTTGATCGTTGGGAACCGGAGCTGAA
TGAAGCCATACCAAACGACGAGCGTGACACCACGATGCCTGTAGCAATGGCAACAACGTTGCGCAAACTA
TTAACTGGCGAACTACTTACTCTAGCTTCCCGGCAACAATTAATAGACTGGATGGAGGCGGATAAAGTTG
CAGGACCACTTCTGCGCTCGGCCCTTCCGGCTGGCTGGTTTATTGCTGATAAATCTGGAGCCGGTGAGCG
TGGGTCTCGCGGTATCATTGCAGCACTGGGGCCAGATGGTAAGCCCTCCCGTATCGTAGTTATCTACACG
ACGGGGAGTCAGGCAACTATGGATGAACGAAATAGACAGATCGCTGAGATAGGTGCCTCACTGATTAAGC
ATTGGTAACTGTCAGACCAAGTTTACTCATATATACTTTAGATTGATTTAAAACTTCATTTTTAATTTAA
AAGGATCTAGGTGAAGATCCTTTTTGATAATCTCATGACCAAAATCCCTTAACGTGAGTTTTCGTTCCAC
TGAGCGTCAGACCCCGTAGAAAAGATCAAAGGATCTTCTTGAGATCCTTTTTTTCTGCGCGTAATCTGCT
GCTTGCAAACAAAAAAACCACCGCTACCAGCGGTGGTTTGTTTGCCGGATCAAGAGCTACCAACTCTTTT
TCCGAAGGTAACTGGCTTCAGCAGAGCGCAGATACCAAATACTGTTCTTCTAGTGTAGCCGTAGTTAGGC
CACCACTTCAAGAACTCTGTAGCACCGCCTACATACCTCGCTCTGCTAATCCTGTTACCAGTGGCTGCTG
CCAGTGGCGATAAGTCGTGTCTTACCGGGTTGGACTCAAGACGATAGTTACCGGATAAGGCGCAGCGGTC
GGGCTGAACGGGGGGTTCGTGCACACAGCCCAGCTTGGAGCGAACGACCTACACCGAACTGAGATACCTA
CAGCGTGAGCTATGAGAAAGCGCCACGCTTCCCGAAGGGAGAAAGGCGGACAGGTATCCGGTAAGCGGCA
GGGTCGGAACAGGAGAGCGCACGAGGGAGCTTCCAGGGGGAAACGCCTGGTATCTTTATAGTCCTGTCGG
GTTTCGCCACCTCTGACTTGAGCGTCGATTTTTGTGATGCTCGTCAGGGGGGCGGAGCCTATGGAAAAAC
GCCAGCAACGCGGCCTTTTTACGGTTCCTGGCCTTTTGCTGGCCTTTTGCTCACATGTTCTTTCCTGCGT
TATCCCCTGATTCTGTGGATAACCGTATTACCGCCTTTGAGTGAGCTGATACCGCTCGCCGCAGCCGAAC
GACCGAGCGCAGCGAGTCAGTGAGCGAGGAAGCGGAAGAGCGCCCAATACGCAAACCGCCTCTCCCCGCG
CGTTGGCCGATTCATTAATGCAGCTGGCACGACAGGTTTCCCGACTGGAAAGCGGGCAGTGAGCGCAACG
CAATTAATGTGAGTTAGCTCACTCATTAGGCACCCCAGGCTTTACACTTTATGCTTCCGGCTCGTATGTT
GTGTGGAATTGTGAGCGGATAACAATTTCACACAGGAAACAGCTATGACCATGATTACGCCAAGCTCTAG
CTAGAGGTCGACGGTATACAGACATGATAAGATACATTGATGAGTTTGGACAAACCACAACTAGAATGCA
GTGAAAAAAATGCTTTATTTGTGAAATTTGTGATGCTATTGCTTTATTTGTAACCATTATAAGCTGCAAT
AAACAAGTTGGGGTGGGCGAAGAACTCCAGCATGAGATCCCCGCGCTGGAGGATCATCCAGCCGGCGTCC
CGGAAAACGATTCCGAAGCCCAACCTTTCATAGAAGGCGGCGGTGGAATCGAAATCTCGTGATGGCAGGT
TGGGCGTCGCTTGGTCGGTCATTTCGAACCCCAGAGTCCCGCTCAGAAGAACTCGTCAAGAAGGCGATAG
AAGGCGATGCGCTGCGAATCGGGAGCGGCGATACCGTAAAGCACGAGGAAGCGGTCAGCCCATTCGCCGC
CAAGCTCTTCAGCAATATCACGGGTAGCCAACGCTATGTCCTGATAGCGGTCCGCCACACCCAGCCGGCC
ACAGTCGATGAATCCAGAAAAGCGGCCATTTTCCACCATGATATTCGGCAAGCAGGCATCGCCATGGGTC
ACGACGAGATCCTCGCCGTCGGGCATGCGCGCCTTGAGCCTGGCGAACAGTTCGGCTGGCGCGAGCCCCT
GATGCTCTTCGTCCAGATCATCCTGATCGACAAGACCGGCTTCCATCCGAGTACGTGCTCGCTCGATGCG
ATGTTTCGCTTGGTGGTCGAATGGGCAGGTAGCCGGATCAAGCGTATGCAGCCGCCGCATTGCATCAGCC
ATGATGGATACTTTCTCGGCAGGAGCAAGGTGAGATGACAGGAGATCCTGCCCCGGCACTTCGCCCAATA
GCAGCCAGTCCCTTCCCGCTTCAGTGACAACGTCGAGCACAGCTGCGCAAGGAACGCCCGTCGTGGCCAG
CCACGATAGCCGCGCTGCCTCGTCCTGCAGTTCATTCAGGGCACCGGACAGGTCGGTCTTGACAAAAAGA
ACCGGGCGCCCCTGCGCTGACAGCCGGAACACGGCGGCATCAGAGCAGCCGATTGTCTGTTGTGCCCAGT
CATAGCCGAATAGCCTCTCCACCCAAGCGGCCGGAGAACCTGCGTGCAATCCATCTTGTTCAATCATGCG
AAACGATCCTCATCCTGTCTCTTGATCAGATCCGAAAATGGATATACAAGCTCCCGGGAGCTTTTTGCAA
AAGCCTAGGCCTCCAAAAAAGCCTCCTCACTACTTCTGGAATAGCTCAGAG
